Addgene plasmid #229239: pXTK002 [Marker_TetR-tetAR_PartType2]
Purpose: XanthoMoClo Golden Gate Part Plasmid for cloning, contains Marker_TetR-tetAR_PartType2
Depositing lab: Michael Springer. Depositing organization: Harvard Medical School. Publication: XanthoMoClo horizontal line A Robust Modular Cloning Genetic Toolkit for the Genera Xanthobacter and Roseixanthobacter. Soltysiak MPM, Ory ALH, Lee AD, Christophersen CE, Jalihal AP, Springer M. ACS Synth Biol. 2025 Apr 18;14(4):1173-1190. doi: 10.1021/acssynbio.4c00806. Epub 2025 Mar 13. PubMed 40080684.
Backbone
  Vector backbone: pXTK
  Vector type: Bacterial Expression
Growth in bacteria
  Bacterial resistance: Ampicillin, 100 μg/mL
  Growth temperature: 37°C
  Growth strain: DH5alpha
  Copy number: Low Copy
Gene/Insert
  Gene/Insert name: TetR-tetAR (alt name: Marker_TetR-tetAR_PartType2)
  Species: Synthetic
  Cloning method: Restriction Enzyme; 5′ cloning site unknown (unknown if destroyed)
Terms and licenses: Academic/Nonprofit Terms; Industry Terms: Not Available to Industry
How to cite: pXTK002 [Marker_TetR-tetAR_PartType2] was a gift from Michael Springer (Addgene plasmid # 229239 ; http://n2t.net/addgene:229239 ; RRID:Addgene_229239)
