[The description below was written by a language model from this plasmid's Addgene catalogue record and pLannotate feature annotations shown in this document.]
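Description:
pXTK002 is a Golden Gate part plasmid from the XanthoMoClo modular cloning toolkit, a set of standardized genetic parts developed for engineering bacteria of the genera Xanthobacter and Roseixanthobacter. It is built on the pXTK backbone, is about 3.8 kb, and is maintained in E. coli under ampicillin selection. That selection is provided by a TEM-type beta-lactamase gene (bla) driven by its own AmpR promoter and followed by a bacteriophage fd terminator. Replication depends on a ColE1/pMB1-family origin. The feature annotation describes this origin as high copy, whereas the catalogue entry lists the plasmid as low copy, and the record does not resolve this discrepancy.

The stored part is a synthetic tetracycline resistance marker designated as a Type 2 part in the toolkit's assembly scheme. It consists of two divergently oriented coding sequences: tetR, which encodes the tetracycline-responsive repressor, on the reverse strand, and tetA, which encodes the tetracycline efflux pump, on the forward strand. In the natural arrangement of such determinants, the short intergenic region carries the promoters and operators through which TetR represses expression until tetracycline is present. No promoter or operator is annotated in that gap here, however.

The plasmid is intended as a source of this marker module, which is released and combined with other toolkit parts in Golden Gate assemblies to build vectors selectable with tetracycline. The Type IIS restriction sites and overhangs flanking the part are not annotated, and the catalogue lists the cloning sites as unknown.
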