Features (pLannotate 1.2.2; 6 found; start..end, strand, type, name):
      1..589     +  rep_origin     ori: high-copy-number ColE1/pMB1/pBR322/pUC origin of replication
    620..1270    -  CDS            TetR: tetracycline resistance regulatory protein; tetR
   1376..2575    +  CDS            TcR: tetracycline efflux protein; tetA; confers resistance to tetracycline
   2789..2880    +  promoter       AmpR promoter: bla
   2881..3738    +  CDS            bla: BLAT_ECOLX - Experimental evidence at protein level: Swiss-Prot protein existence level 1. TEM-type are the most prevalent beta-lactamases in enterobacteria; they hydrolyze the beta-lactam bond in susceptible beta-lactam antibiotics, thus conferring resistance to penicillins and cephalosporins. TEM-3 and TEM-4 are capable of hydrolyzing cefotaxime and ceftazidime. TEM-5 is capable of hydrolyzing ceftazidime. TEM-6 is capable of hydrolyzing ceftazidime and aztreonam. TEM-8/CAZ-2, TEM- 16/CAZ-7 and TEM-24/CAZ-6 are markedly active against ceftazidime. IRT- 4 shows resistance to beta-lactamase in
   3745..3784    +  terminator     fd terminator: central terminator from bacteriophage fd (Otsuka and Kunisawa, 1982)
>Addgene plasmid #229239 | pXTK002 [Marker_TetR-tetAR_PartType2] | addgene full sequence | sequence record 464642 | Addgene NGS Result
TTGAGATCCTTTTTTTCTGCGCGTAATCTGCTGCTTGCAAACAAAAAAACCACCGCTACCAGCGGTGGTT
TGTTTGCCGGATCAAGAGCTACCAACTCTTTTTCCGAAGGTAACTGGCTTCAGCAGAGCGCAGATACCAA
ATACTGTTCTTCTAGTGTAGCCGTAGTTAGGCCACCACTTCAAGAACTCTGTAGCACCGCCTACATACCT
CGCTCTGCTAATCCTGTTACCAGTGGCTGCTGCCAGTGGCGATAAGTCGTGTCTTACCGGGTTGGACTCA
AGACGATAGTTACCGGATAAGGCGCAGCGGTCGGGCTGAACGGGGGGTTCGTGCACACAGCCCAGCTTGG
AGCGAACGACCTACACCGAACTGAGATACCTACAGCGTGAGCTATGAGAAAGCGCCACGCTTCCCGAAGG
GAGAAAGGCGGACAGGTATCCGGTAAGCGGCAGGGTCGGAACAGGAGAGCGCACGAGGGAGCTTCCAGGG
GGAAACGCCTGGTATCTTTATAGTCCTGTCGGGTTTCGCCACCTCTGACTTGAGCGTCGATTTTTGTGAT
GCTCGTCAGGGGGGCGGAGCCTATGGAAAAACGCCAGCAACGCGAGTCGGTCTCTCAATTCAATCGTCAC
CCTTTCTCGGTCCTTCAACGTTCCTGACAACGAGCCTCCTTTTCGCCAATCCATCGACAATCACCGCGAG
TCCCTGCTCGAACGCTGCGTCCGGACCGGCTTCGTCGAAGGCGTCTATCGCGGCCCGCAACAGCGGCGAG
AGCGGAGCCTGTTCAACGGTGCCGCCGCGCTCGCCGGCATCGCTGTCGCCGGCCTGCTCCTCAAGCACGG
CCCCAACAGTGAAGTAGCTGATTGTCATCAGCGCATTGACGGCGTCCCCGGCCGAAAAACCCGCCTCGCA
GAGGAAGCGAAGCTGCGCGTCGGCCGTTTCCATCTGCGGTGCGCCCGGTCGCGTGCCGGCATGGATGCGC
GCGCCATCGCGGTAGGCGAGCAGCGCCTGCCTGAAGCTGCGGGCATTCCCGATCAGAAATGAGCGCCAGT
CGTCGTCGGCTCTCGGCACCGAATGCGTATGATTCTCCGCCAGCATGGCTTCGGCCAGTGCGTCGAGCAG
CGCCCGCTTGTTCCTGAAGTGCCAGTAAAGCGCCGGCTGCTGAACCCCCAACCGTTCCGCCAGTTTGCGT
GTCGTCAGACCGTCTACGCCGACCTCGTTCAACAGGTCCAGGGCGGCACGGATCACTGTATTCGGCTGCA
ACTTTGTCATGCTTGACACTTTATCACTGATAAACATAATATGTCCACCAACTTATCAGTGATAAAGAAT
CCGCGCGTTCAATCGGACCAGCGGAGGCTGGTCCGGAGGCCAGACGTGAAACCCAACATACCCCTGATCG
TAATTCTGAGCACTGTCGCGCTCGACGCTGTCGGCATCGGCCTGATTATGCCGGTGCTGCCGGGCCTCCT
GCGCGATCTGGTTCACTCGAACGACGTCACCGCCCACTATGGCATTCTGCTGGCGCTGTATGCGTTGGTG
CAATTTGCCTGCGCACCTGTGCTGGGCGCGCTGTCGGATCGTTTCGGGCGGCGGCCAATCTTGCTCGTCT
CGCTGGCCGGCGCCACTGTCGACTACGCCATCATGGCGACAGCGCCTTTCCTTTGGGTTCTCTATATCGG
GCGGATCGTGGCCGGCATCACCGGGGCGACTGGGGCGGTAGCCGGCGCTTATATTGCCGATATCACTGAT
GGCGATGAGCGCGCGCGGCACTTCGGCTTCATGAGCGCCTGTTTCGGGTTCGGGATGGTCGCGGGACCTG
TGCTCGGTGGGCTGATGGGCGGTTTCTCCCCCCACGCTCCGTTCTTCGCCGCGGCAGCCTTGAACGGCCT
CAATTTCCTGACGGGCTGTTTCCTTTTGCCGGAGTCGCACAAAGGCGAACGCCGGCCGTTACGCCGGGAG
GCTCTCAACCCGCTCGCTTCGTTCCGGTGGGCCCGGGGCATGACCGTCGTCGCCGCCCTGATGGCGGTCT
TCTTCATCATGCAACTTGTCGGACAGGTGCCGGCCGCGCTTTGGGTCATTTTCGGCGAGGATCGCTTTCA
CTGGGACGCGACCACGATCGGCATTTCGCTTGCCGCATTTGGCATTCTGCATTCACTCGCCCAGGCAATG
ATCACCGGCCCTGTAGCCGCCCGGCTCGGCGAAAGGCGGGCACTCATGCTCGGAATGATTGCCGACGGCA
CAGGCTACATCCTGCTTGCCTTCGCGACACGGGGATGGATGGCGTTCCCGATCATGGTCCTGCTTGCTTC
GGGTGGCATCGGAATGCCGGCGCTGCAAGCAATGTTGTCCAGGCAGGTGGATGAGGAACGTCAGGGGCAG
CTGCAAGGCTCACTGGCGGCGCTCACCAGCCTGACCTCGATCGTCGGACCCCTCCTCTTCACGGCGATCT
ATGCGGCTTCTATAACAACGTGGAACGGGTGGGCATGGATTGCAGGCGCTGCCCTCTACTTGCTCTGCCT
GCCGGCGCTGCGTCGCGGGCTTTGGAGCGGCGCAGGGCAACGAGCCGATCGCTGATCGTGGAAACGATAG
GCCTATGCCATGCGGGTCAAGGCGACTTCCGGCAAGCTATACGCGCCCTAGGAGTGCGGTTGGAACGTTG
GCCCAGCCAGATACTCCCGATCACGAGCAGGACGCCGATGATTTGAAGCGCACTCAGCGTCTGATCTTAA
TTAACCCTTGAGACCAGAGTAGCCCGCCTAATGAGCGGGCTTTTTTTTAATTCCCCTATTTGTTTATTTT
TCTAAATACATTCAAATATGTATCCGCTCATGAGACAATAACCCTGATAAATGCTTCAATAATATTGAAA
AAGGAAGAGTATGAGCATTCAGCATTTTCGTGTGGCGCTGATTCCGTTTTTTGCGGCGTTTTGCCTGCCG
GTGTTTGCGCATCCGGAAACCCTGGTGAAAGTGAAAGATGCGGAAGATCAACTGGGTGCGCGCGTGGGCT
ATATTGAACTGGATCTGAACAGCGGCAAAATTCTGGAATCTTTTCGTCCGGAAGAACGTTTTCCGATGAT
GAGCACCTTTAAAGTGCTGCTGTGCGGTGCGGTTCTGAGCCGTGTGGATGCGGGCCAGGAACAACTGGGC
CGTCGTATTCATTATAGCCAGAACGATCTGGTGGAATATAGCCCGGTGACCGAAAAACATCTGACCGATG
GCATGACCGTGCGTGAACTGTGCAGCGCGGCGATTACCATGAGCGATAACACCGCGGCGAACCTGCTGCT
GACGACCATTGGCGGTCCGAAAGAACTGACCGCGTTTCTGCATAACATGGGCGATCATGTGACCCGTCTG
GATCGTTGGGAACCGGAACTGAACGAAGCGATTCCGAACGATGAACGTGATACCACCATGCCGGCAGCAA
TGGCGACCACCCTGCGTAAACTGCTGACGGGTGAGCTGCTGACCCTGGCAAGCCGCCAGCAACTGATTGA
TTGGATGGAAGCGGATAAAGTGGCGGGTCCGCTGCTGCGTAGCGCGCTGCCGGCTGGCTGGTTTATTGCG
GATAAAAGCGGTGCGGGCGAACGTGGCAGCCGTGGCATTATTGCGGCGCTGGGCCCGGATGGTAAACCGA
GCCGTATTGTGGTGATTTATACCACCGGCAGCCAGGCGACGATGGATGAACGTAACCGTCAGATTGCGGA
AATTGGCGCGAGCCTGATTAAACATTGGTAAACCGATACAATTAAAGGCTCCTTTTGGAGCCTTTTTTTT
TGGACGACCCTTGTCAGATCAAAGGATCTTC
